>Addgene plasmid #130734 | pMSCVbsd-PPARD-V254A | addgene full sequence | sequence record 255586 | Addgene NGS Result
AATGAAAGACCCCACCTGTAGGTTTGGCAAGCTAGCTTAAGTAACGCCATTTTGCAAGGCATGGAAAATA
CATAACTGAGAATAGAGAAGTTCAGATCAAGGTTAGGAACAGAGAGACAGCAGAATATGGGCCAAACAGG
ATATCTGTGGTAAGCAGTTCCTGCCCCGGCTCAGGGCCAAGAACAGATGGTCCCCAGATGCGGTCCCGCC
CTCAGCAGTTTCTAGAGAACCATCAGATGTTTCCAGGGTGCCCCAAGGACCTGAAATGACCCTGTGCCTT
ATTTGAACTAACCAATCAGTTCGCTTCTCGCTTCTGTTCGCGCGCTTCTGCTCCCCGAGCTCAATAAAAG
AGCCCACAACCCCTCACTCGGCGCGCCAGTCCTCCGATAGACTGCGTCGCCCGGGTACCCGTATTCCCAA
TAAAGCCTCTTGCTGTTTGCATCCGAATCGTGGACTCGCTGATCCTTGGGAGGGTCTCCTCAGATTGATT
GACTGCCCACCTCGGGGGTCTTTCATTTGGAGGTTCCACCGAGATTTGGAGACCCCTGCCCAGGGACCAC
CGACCCCCCCGCCGGGAGGTAAGCTGGCCAGCGGTCGTTTCGTGTCTGTCTCTGTCTTTGTGCGTGTTTG
TGCCGGCATCTAATGTTTGCGCCTGCGTCTGTACTAGTTAGCTAACTAGCTCTGTATCTGGCGGACCCGT
GGTGGAACTGACGAGTTCTGAACACCCGGCCGCAACCCTGGGAGACGTCCCAGGGACTTTGGGGGCCGTT
TTTGTGGCCCGACCTGAGGAAGGGAGTCGATGTGGAATCCGACCCCGTCAGGATATGTGGTTCTGGTAGG
AGACGAGAACCTAAAACAGTTCCCGCCTCCGTCTGAATTTTTGCTTTCGGTTTGGAACCGAAGCCGCGCG
TCTTGTCTGCTGCAGCGCTGCAGCATCGTTCTGTGTTGTCTCTGTCTGACTGTGTTTCTGTATTTGTCTG
AAAATTAGGGCCAGACTGTTACCACTCCCTTAAGTTTGACCTTAGGTCACTGGAAAGATGTCGAGCGGAT
CGCTCACAACCAGTCGGTAGATGTCAAGAAGAGACGTTGGGTTACCTTCTGCTCTGCAGAATGGCCAACC
TTTAACGTCGGATGGCCGCGAGACGGCACCTTTAACCGAGACCTCATCACCCAGGTTAAGATCAAGGTCT
TTTCACCTGGCCCGCATGGACACCCAGACCAGGTCCCCTACATCGTGACCTGGGAAGCCTTGGCTTTTGA
CCCCCCTCCCTGGGTCAAGCCCTTTGTACACCCTAAGCCTCCGCCTCCTCTTCCTCCATCCGCCCCGTCT
CTCCCCCTTGAACCTCCTCGTTCGACCCCGCCTCGATCCTCCCTTTATCCAGCCCTCACTCCTTCTCTAG
GCGCCGGAATTAGATCCACTAGTAACGGCCGCCAGTGTGCTGGAATTCGCCCTTAGGTGTGGCGCCGAGG
GGAGATCAGCCATGGAGCAGCCACAGGAGGAAGCCCCTGAGGTCCGGGAAGAGGAGGAGAAAGAGGAAGT
GGCAGAGGCAGAAGGAGCCCCAGAGCTCAATGGGGGACCACAGCATGCACTTCCTTCCAGCAGCTACACA
GACCTCTCCCGGAGCTCCTCGCCACCCTCACTGCTGGACCAACTGCAGATGGGCTGTGACGGGGCCTCAT
GCGGCAGCCTCAACATGGAGTGCCGGGTGTGCGGGGACAAGGCATCGGGCTTCCACTACGGTGTTCATGC
ATGTGAGGGGTGCAAGGGCTTCTTCCGTCGTACGATCCGCATGAAGCTGGAGTACGAGAAGTGTGAGCGC
AGCTGCAAGATTCAGAAGAAGAACCGCAACAAGTGCCAGTACTGCCGCTTCCAGAAGTGCCTGGCACTGG
GCATGTCACACAACGCTATCCGTTTTGGTCGGATGCCGGAGGCTGAGAAGAGGAAGCTGGTGGCAGGGCT
GACTGCAAACGAGGGGAGCCAGTACAACCCACAGGTGGCCGACCTGAAGGCCTTCTCCAAGCACATCTAC
AATGCCTACCTGAAAAACTTCAACATGACCAAAAAGAAGGCCCGCAGCATCCTCACCGGCAAAGCCAGCC
ACACGGCGCCCTTTGTGATCCACGACATCGAGACATTGTGGCAGGCAGAGAAGGGGCTGGTGTGGAAGCA
GTTGGTGAATGGCCTGCCTCCCTACAAGGAGATCAGCGTGCACGTCTTCTACCGCTGCCAGTGCACCACA
GCGGAGACCGTGCGGGAGCTCACTGAGTTCGCCAAGAGCATCCCCAGCTTCAGCAGCCTCTTCCTCAACG
ACCAGGTTACCCTTCTCAAGTATGGCGTGCACGAGGCCATCTTCGCCATGCTGGCCTCTATCGTCAACAA
GGACGGGCTGCTGGTAGCCAACGGCAGTGGCTTTGTCACCCGTGAGTTCCTGCGCAGCCTCCGCAAACCC
TTCAGTGATATCATTGAGCCTAAGTTTGAATTTGCTGTCAAGTTCAACGCCCTGGAACTTGATGACAGTG
ACCTGGCCCTATTCATTGCGGCCATCATTCTGTGTGGAGACCGGCCAGGCCTCATGAACGTTCCACGGGT
GGAGGCTATCCAGGACACCATCCTGCGTGCCCTCGAATTCCACCTGCAGGCCAACCACCCTGATGCCCAG
TACCTCTTCCCCAAGCTGCTGCAGAAGATGGCTGACCTGCGGCAACTGGTCACCGAGCACGCCCAGATGA
TGCAGCGGATCAAGAAGACCGAAACCGAGACCTCGCTGCACCCTCTGCTCCAGGAGATCTACAAGGACAT
GTACTAACGGCGGCACCCAGGCCTCCCTGCAGACTCCAATGGGGCCAGCACTGGAGGGGCCCACCCACAT
GACTTTTCCATTGACCAGCTCTCAAGGGCGAATTCTGCAGATATCCATCACACTGGCGGCCGCTCGAGGT
TAACGAATTCTACCGGGTAGGGGAGGCGCTTTTCCCAAGGCAGTCTGGAGCATGCGCTTTAGCAGCCCCG
CTGGGCACTTGGCGCTACACAAGTGGCCTCTGGCCTCGCACACATTCCACATCCACCGGTAGGCGCCAAC
CGGCTCCGTTCTTTGGTGGCCCCTTCGCGCCACCTTCTACTCCTCCCCTAGTCAGGAAGTTCCCCCCCGC
CCCGCAGCTCGCGTCGTGCAGGACGTGACAAATGGAAGTAGCACGTCTCACTAGTCTCGTGCAGATGGAC
AGCACCGCTGAGCAATGGAAGCGGGTAGGCCTTTGGGGCAGCGGCCAATAGCAGCTTTGCTCCTTCGCTT
TCTGGGCTCAGAGGCTGGGAAGGGGTGGGTCCGGGGGCGGGCTCAGGGGCGGGCTCAGGGGCGGGGCGGG
CGCCCGAAGGTCCTCCGGAGGCCCGGCATTCTGCACGCTTCAAAAGCGCACGTCTGCCGCGCTGTTCTCC
TCTTCCTCATCTCCGGGCCTTTCGACCTGCAGCCCAAGCTTACCATGGCCAAGCCTTTGTCTCAAGAAGA
ATCCACCCTCATTGAAAGAGCAACGGCTACAATCAACAGCATCCCCATCTCTGAAGACTACAGCGTCGCC
AGCGCAGCTCTCTCTAGCGACGGCCGCATCTTCACTGGTGTCAATGTATATCATTTTACTGGGGGACCTT
GTGCAGAACTCGTGGTGCTGGGCACTGCTGCTGCTGCGGCAGCTGGCAACCTGACTTGTATCGTCGCGAT
CGGAAATGAGAACAGGGGCATCTTGAGCCCCTGCGGACGGTGCCGACAGGTGCTTCTCGATCTGCATCCT
GGGATCAAAGCCATAGTGAAGGACAGTGATGGACAGCCGACGGCAGTTGGGATTCGTGAATTGCTGCCCT
CTGGTTATGTGTGGGAGGGCTAATCGATAAAATAAAAGATTTTATTTAGTCTCCAGAAAAAGGGGGGAAT
GAAAGACCCCACCTGTAGGTTTGGCAAGCTAGAGAACCATCAGATGTTTCCAGGGTGCCCCAAGGACCTG
AAATGACCCTGTGCCTTATTTGAACTAACCAATCAGTTCGCTTCTCGCTTCTGTTCGCGCGCTTCTGCTC
CCCGAGCTCAATAAAAGAGCCCACAACCCCTCACTCGGCGCGCCAGTCCTCCGATAGACTGCGTCGCCCG
GGTACCCGTGTATCCAATAAACCCTCTTGCAGTTGCATCCGACTTGTGGTCTCGCTGTTCCTTGGGAGGG
TCTCCTCTGAGTGATTGACTACCCGTCAGCGGGGGTCTTTCATGGGTAACAGTTTCTTGAAGTTGGAGAA
CAACATTCTGAGGGTAGGAGTCGAATATTAAGTAATCCTGACTCAATTAGCCACTGTTTTGAATCCACAT
ACTCCAATACTCCTGAAATAGTTCATTATGGACAGCGCAGAAAGAGCTGGGGAGAATTGTGAAATTGTTA
TCCGCTCACAATTCCACACAACATACGAGCCGGAAGCATAAAGTGTAAAGCCTGGGGTGCCTAATGAGTG
AGCTAACTCACATTAATTGCGTTGCGCTCACTGCCCGCTTTCCAGTCGGGAAACCTGTCGTGCCAGCTGC
ATTAATGAATCGGCCAACGCGCGGGGAGAGGCGGTTTGCGTATTGGGCGCTCTTCCGCTTCCTCGCTCAC
TGACTCGCTGCGCTCGGTCGTTCGGCTGCGGCGAGCGGTATCAGCTCACTCAAAGGCGGTAATACGGTTA
TCCACAGAATCAGGGGATAACGCAGGAAAGAACATGTGAGCAAAAGGCCAGCAAAAGGCCAGGAACCGTA
AAAAGGCCGCGTTGCTGGCGTTTTTCCATAGGCTCCGCCCCCCTGACGAGCATCACAAAAATCGACGCTC
AAGTCAGAGGTGGCGAAACCCGACAGGACTATAAAGATACCAGGCGTTTCCCCCTGGAAGCTCCCTCGTG
CGCTCTCCTGTTCCGACCCTGCCGCTTACCGGATACCTGTCCGCCTTTCTCCCTTCGGGAAGCGTGGCGC
TTTCTCATAGCTCACGCTGTAGGTATCTCAGTTCGGTGTAGGTCGTTCGCTCCAAGCTGGGCTGTGTGCA
CGAACCCCCCGTTCAGCCCGACCGCTGCGCCTTATCCGGTAACTATCGTCTTGAGTCCAACCCGGTAAGA
CACGACTTATCGCCACTGGCAGCAGCCACTGGTAACAGGATTAGCAGAGCGAGGTATGTAGGCGGTGCTA
CAGAGTTCTTGAAGTGGTGGCCTAACTACGGCTACACTAGAAGAACAGTATTTGGTATCTGCGCTCTGCT
GAAGCCAGTTACCTTCGGAAAAAGAGTTGGTAGCTCTTGATCCGGCAAACAAACCACCGCTGGTAGCGGT
GGTTTTTTTGTTTGCAAGCAGCAGATTACGCGCAGAAAAAAAGGATCTCAAGAAGATCCTTTGATCTTTT
CTACGGGGTCTGACGCTCAGTGGAACGAAAACTCACGTTAAGGGATTTTGGTCATGAGATTATCAAAAAG
GATCTTCACCTAGATCCTTTTAAATTAAAAATGAAGTTTTAAATCAATCTAAAGTATATATGAGTAAACT
TGGTCTGACAGTTACCAATGCTTAATCAGTGAGGCACCTATCTCAGCGATCTGTCTATTTCGTTCATCCA
TAGTTGCCTGACTCCCCGTCGTGTAGATAACTACGATACGGGAGGGCTTACCATCTGGCCCCAGTGCTGC
AATGATACCGCGAGACCCACGCTCACCGGCTCCAGATTTATCAGCAATAAACCAGCCAGCCGGAAGGGCC
GAGCGCAGAAGTGGTCCTGCAACTTTATCCGCCTCCATCCAGTCTATTAATTGTTGCCGGGAAGCTAGAG
TAAGTAGTTCGCCAGTTAATAGTTTGCGCAACGTTGTTGCCATTGCTACAGGCATCGTGGTGTCACGCTC
GTCGTTTGGTATGGCTTCATTCAGCTCCGGTTCCCAACGATCAAGGCGAGTTACATGATCCCCCATGTTG
TGCAAAAAAGCGGTTAGCTCCTTCGGTCCTCCGATCGTTGTCAGAAGTAAGTTGGCCGCAGTGTTATCAC
TCATGGTTATGGCAGCACTGCATAATTCTCTTACTGTCATGCCATCCGTAAGATGCTTTTCTGTGACTGG
TGAGTACTCAACCAAGTCATTCTGAGAATAGTGTATGCGGCGACCGAGTTGCTCTTGCCCGGCGTCAATA
CGGGATAATACCGCGCCACATAGCAGAACTTTAAAAGTGCTCATCATTGGAAAACGTTCTTCGGGGCGAA
AACTCTCAAGGATCTTACCGCTGTTGAGATCCAGTTCGATGTAACCCACTCGTGCACCCAACTGATCTTC
AGCATCTTTTACTTTCACCAGCGTTTCTGGGTGAGCAAAAACAGGAAGGCAAAATGCCGCAAAAAAGGGA
ATAAGGGCGACACGGAAATGTTGAATACTCATACTCTTCCTTTTTCAATATTATTGAAGCATTTATCAGG
GTTATTGTCTCATGAGCGGATACATATTTGAATGTATTTAGAAAAATAAACAAATAGGGGTTCCGCGCAC
ATTTCCCCGAAAAGTGCCACCTGACGTCTAAGAAACCATTATTATCATGACATTAACCTATAAAAATAGG
CGTATCACGAGGCCCTTTCGTCTCGCGCGTTTCGGTGATGACGGTGAAAACCTCTGACACATGCAGCTCC
CGGAGACGGTCACAGCTTGTCTGTAAGCGGATGCCGGGAGCAGACAAGCCCGTCAGGGCGCGTCAGCGGG
TGTTGGCGGGTGTCGGGGCTGGCTTAACTATGCGGCATCAGAGCAGATTGTACTGAGAGTGCACCATATG
CGGTGTGAAATACCGCACAGATGCGTAAGGAGAAAATACCGCATCAGGCGCCATTCGCCATTCAGGCTGC
GCAACTGTTGGGAAGGGCGATCGGTGCGGGCCTCTTCGCTATTACGCCAGCTGGCGAAAGGGGGATGTGC
TGCAAGGCGATTAAGTTGGGTAACGCCAGGGTTTTCCCAGTCACGACGTTGTAAAACGACGGCGCAAGGA
ATGGTGCATGCAAGGAGATGGCGCCCAACAGTCCCCCGGCCACGGGGCCTGCCACCATACCCACGCCGAA
ACAAGCGCTCATGAGCCCGAAGTGGCGAGCCCGATCTTCCCCATCGGTGATGTCGGCGATATAGGCGCCA
GCAACCGCACCTGTGGCGCCGGTGATGCCGGCCACGATGCGTCCGGCGTAGAGGCGATTAGTCCAATTTG
TTAAAGACAGGATATCAGTGGTCCAGGCTCTAGTTTTGACTCAACAATATCACCAGCTGAAGCCTATAGA
GTACGAGCCATAGATAAAATAAAAGATTTTATTTAGTCTCCAGAAAAAGGGGGG
Features (pLannotate 1.2.2; 20 found; start..end, strand, type, name):
      1..517     +  LTR            5' LTR: 5' long terminal repeat from murine embryonic stem cell virus
    581..922     +  misc_feature   MESV Ψ: packaging signal of murine embryonic stem cell virus
    989..1405    +  CDS            gag (truncated): truncated Moloney murine leukemia virus (MMLV) gag gene lacking the start codon
   1482..2804    +  CDS            PPARD: PPARD_HUMAN - Also known as NR1C2, PPARB. Experimental evidence at protein level: Swiss-Prot protein existence level 1. Ligand-activated transcription factor. Receptor that binds peroxisome proliferators such as hypolipidemic drugs and fatty acids. Has a preference for poly-unsaturated fatty acids, such as gamma- linoleic acid and eicosapentanoic acid. Once activated by a ligand, the receptor binds to promoter elements of target genes. Regulates the peroxisomal beta-oxidation pathway of fatty acids. Functions as transcription activator for the acyl-CoA oxidase gene. Decreases expression of NPC
   2955..3454    +  promoter       PGK promoter: mouse phosphoglycerate kinase 1 promoter
   3475..3873    +  CDS            BSD: blasticidin S deaminase; Aspergillus terreus BSD; confers resistance to blasticidin
   3918..3952    +  LTR            3' LTR (ΔU3) (fragment): self-inactivating 3' long terminal repeat (LTR) from Moloney murine leukemia virus
   3949..4243    +  LTR            3' LTR (ΔU3) (fragment): self-inactivating 3' long terminal repeat (LTR) from Moloney murine leukemia virus
   4405..4421    -  protein_bind   lac operator: The lac repressor binds to the lac operator to inhibit transcription in E. coli. This inhibition can be relieved by adding lactose or isopropyl-β-D-thiogalactopyranoside (IPTG). lac repressor encoded by lacI
   4429..4459    -  promoter       lac promoter: promoter for the E. coli lac operon
   4474..4495    -  protein_bind   CAP binding site: CAP binding activates transcription in the presence of cAMP. E. coli catabolite activator protein
   4508..4600    -  CDS            lacI (fragment): lac repressor; lacI; The lac repressor binds to the lac operator to inhibit transcription in E. coli. This inhibition can be relieved by adding lactose or isopropyl-β-D-thiogalactopyranoside (IPTG).
   4783..5371    -  rep_origin     ori: high-copy-number ColE1/pMB1/pBR322/pUC origin of replication
   5542..6402    -  CDS            AmpR: β-lactamase; bla; confers resistance to ampicillin, carbenicillin, and related antibiotics
   6403..6507    -  promoter       AmpR promoter: bla
   6602..6637    +  CDS            rop (fragment): Rop protein, which maintains plasmids at low copy number; rop
   6739..6838    +  misc_feature   bom (fragment): basis of mobility region from pBR322
   6844..6993    -  CDS            lacZα (fragment): LacZα fragment of β-galactosidase; lacZ fragment
   6993..7194    -  CDS            TcR (fragment): tetracycline efflux protein; tet; confers resistance to tetracycline
   7195..7293    +  CDS            env (fragment): murine leukemia virus gPr80 envelope polyprotein precursor; env; proteolytically cleaved into gp70SU and p15TM subunits
