[The description below was written by a language model from this plasmid's Addgene catalogue record and pLannotate feature annotations shown in this document.]
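Description:
pMSCVbsd-PPARD-V254A is a 7,334 nt gammaretroviral expression vector built on the pMSCVbsd backbone, a murine stem cell virus-type transfer plasmid, and is intended for stable delivery of a mutant human PPARD cDNA into mammalian cells by retroviral transduction. In bacteria it is maintained through a high-copy ColE1/pUC-type origin and selected with ampicillin via the β-lactamase gene. The backbone also carries short non-functional remnants of lac, rop, bom, tetracycline-resistance and env sequences left over from earlier cloning vectors.

The viral portion begins with the 5' LTR from murine embryonic stem cell virus, followed by the Ψ packaging signal and a truncated gag segment lacking its start codon. Together these allow efficient encapsidation of the genomic RNA when the structural proteins are supplied in trans by a packaging cell line. The PPARD coding sequence was inserted downstream between a BglII site (destroyed in cloning) and an XhoI site. No separate promoter is annotated upstream of it, so it is presumably transcribed from the 5' LTR. PPARD (PPARβ/δ, NR1C2) is a ligand-activated nuclear receptor transcription factor, and this version carries a V254A substitution introduced by PCR mutagenesis. The record does not state the functional consequence of the mutation, and no epitope tag is annotated. Downstream, an internal mouse PGK promoter drives blasticidin S deaminase, so transduced cells can be selected with blasticidin. The cassette is closed by the 3' LTR, which the automated annotation matched in two fragments to a ΔU3 self-inactivating LTR, a label that may simply reflect partial sequence similarity.

The construct is suited to generating stable cell populations expressing the mutant receptor, for example for comparison with wild-type PPARD in studies of transcriptional regulation.
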