Addgene plasmid #130734: pMSCVbsd-PPARD-V254A
Purpose: Vector encoding PPARD cDNA for retroviral transduction
Depositing lab: Till Adhikary. Depositing organization: Philipps-Universitaet Marburg. Publication: PPARbeta/delta recruits NCOR and regulates transcription reinitiation of ANGPTL4. Legrand N, Bretscher CL, Zielke S, Wilke B, Daude M, Fritz B, Diederich WE, Adhikary T. Nucleic Acids Res. 2019 Oct 10;47(18):9573-9591. doi: 10.1093/nar/gkz685. PubMed 31428774.
Backbone
  Vector backbone: pMSCVbsd
  Vector type: Retroviral
  Selectable markers: Blasticidin
Growth in bacteria
  Bacterial resistance: Ampicillin, 100 μg/mL
  Growth temperature: 37°C
  Growth strain: NEB Stable
  Copy number: High Copy
Gene/Insert
  Gene/Insert name: PPARD V254A
  Species: H. sapiens (human)
  Mutation: V254A
  Entrez Gene: PPARD (a.k.a. FAAR, NR1C2, NUC1, NUCI, NUCII, PPARB)
  Cloning method: Restriction Enzyme; 5′ cloning site BglII (destroyed during cloning); 3′ cloning site XhoI (not destroyed)
  Sequencing primers: 5′ pMSCVseqfw (CCCTTGAACCTCCTCGTTCGACC); 3′ pMSCVseqrv (GAGACGTGCTACTTCCATTTGTC)
Terms and licenses: Academic/Nonprofit Terms; Industry Terms: Not Available to Industry
Depositor comments: Generated by PCR mutagenesis. Please visit https://www.biorxiv.org/content/10.1101/525576v2 for BioRxiv preprint.
How to cite: pMSCVbsd-PPARD-V254A was a gift from Till Adhikary (Addgene plasmid # 130734 ; http://n2t.net/addgene:130734 ; RRID:Addgene_130734)
