>Addgene plasmid #130734 | pMSCVbsd-PPARD-V254A | depositor partial sequence | sequence record 250245 | PPARD V254A
ATGGAGCAGCCACAGGAGGAAGCCCCTGAGGTCCGGGAAGAGGAGGAGAAAGAGGAAGTGGCAGAGGCAG
AAGGAGCCCCAGAGCTCAATGGGGGACCACAGCATGCACTTCCTTCCAGCAGCTACACAGACCTCTCCCG
GAGCTCCTCGCCACCCTCACTGCTGGACCAACTGCAGATGGGCTGTGACGGGGCCTCATGCGGCAGCCTC
AACATGGAGTGCCGGGTGTGCGGGGACAAGGCATCGGGCTTCCACTACGGTGTTCATGCATGTGAGGGGT
GCAAGGGCTTCTTCCGTCGTACGATCCGCATGAAGCTGGAGTACGAGAAGTGTGAGCGCAGCTGCAAGAT
TCAGAAGAAGAACCGCAACAAGTGCCAGTACTGCCGCTTCCAGAAGTGCCTGGCACTGGGCATGTCACAC
AACGCTATCCGTTTTGGTCGGATGCCGGAGGCTGAGAAGAGGAAGCTGGTGGCAGGGCTGACTGCAAACG
AGGGGAGCCAGTACAACCCACAGGTGGCCGACCTGAAGGCCTTCTCCAAGCACATCTACAATGCCTACCT
GAAAAACTTCAACATGACCAAAAAGAAGGCCCGCAGCATCCTCACCGGCAAAGCCAGCCACACGGCGCCC
TTTGTGATCCACGACATCGAGACATTGTGGCAGGCAGAGAAGGGGCTGGTGTGGAAGCAGTTGGTGAATG
GCCTGCCTCCCTACAAGGAGATCAGCGTGCACGTCTTCTACCGCTGCCAGTGCACCACAGCGGAGACCGT
GCGGGAGCTCACTGAGTTCGCCAAGAGCATCCCCAGCTTCAGCAGCCTCTTCCTCAACGACCAGGTTACC
CTTCTCAAGTATGGCGTGCACGAGGCCATCTTCGCCATGCTGGCCTCTATCGTCAACAAGGACGGGCTGC
TGGTAGCCAACGGCAGTGGCTTTGTCACCCGTGAGTTCCTGCGCAGCCTCCGCAAACCCTTCAGTGATAT
CATTGAGCCTAAGTTTGAATTTGCTGTCAAGTTCAACGCCCTGGAACTTGATGACAGTGACCTGGCCCTA
TTCATTGCGGCCATCATTCTGTGTGGAGACCGGCCAGGCCTCATGAACGTTCCACGGGTGGAGGCTATCC
AGGACACCATCCTGCGTGCCCTCGAATTCCACCTGCAGGCCAACCACCCTGATGCCCAGTACCTCTTCCC
CAAGCTGCTGCAGAAGATGGCTGACCTGCGGCAACTGGTCACCGAGCACGCCCAGATGATGCAGCGGATC
AAGAAGACCGAAACCGAGACCTCGCTGCACCCTCTGCTCCAGGAGATCTACAAGGACATGTACTAA
